>Addgene plasmid #240742 | Sc RFA[1+2]-pET | addgene full sequence | sequence record 482356 | Addgene NGS Result
TGCCATGGTATATCTCCTTCTTAAAGTTAAACAAAATTATTTCTAGAGGGGAATTGTTATCCGCTCACAA
TTCCCCTATAGTGAGTCGTATTAATTTCGCGGGATCGAGATCATTATTGAAGCATTTATCAGGGTTATTG
TCTCATGAGCGGATACATATTTGAATGTATTTAGAAAAATAAACAAATAGGGGTTCCGCGCACATTTCCC
CGAAAAGTGCCACCTGACGTCTAAGAAACCATTATTATCATGACATTAACCTATAAAAATAGGCGTATCA
CGAGGCCCTTTCGTCTTCAAGAATTCTCATGTTTGACAGCTTATCATCGATAAGCTTTAATGCGGTAGTT
TATCACAGTTAAATTGCTAACGCAGTCAGGCACCGTGTATGAAATCTAACAATGCGCTCATCGTCATCCT
CGGCACCGTCACCCTGGATGCTGTAGGCATAGGCTTGGTTATGCCGGTACTGCCGGGCCTCTTGCGGGAT
ATCCGGATATAGTTCCTCCTTTCAGCAAAAAACCCCTCAAGACCCGTTTAGAGGCCCCAAGGGGTTATGC
TAGTTATTGCTCAGCGGTGGCAGCAGCCAACTCAGCTTCCTTTCGGGCTTTGTTAGCAGCCGGATCCATT
AAGCTAACAAAGCCTTGGATAACTCATCGGCAAGATAGTCGGCTTCAGCCCTGTAATTCAAGCTGTGTAG
GTTAGCAACGGTATATCTAATTCTGCTTTGATCATTGTATGTATCCTCACGCGCTCTAATCCTAAAGTCA
TATTCGTTCATTTGGATACTTTGAGTAATTTTTGTGAATTCGTTGGGGTCTTCTTCCTTCAAAGACATTA
ATGTATTAGCATCAACACCCAATAATTGTTTAGCTTGGTCGTCAAATAAAGTGAGCCATAGTTGATTGGT
TTCGTCAATAATTGATATTGTCAAGATGTATCTCCAATTTGGCCTTGCATTATTGGTGTCGCACTTCTCA
CATCTCCAAGTACCATCAGGCTGTTCCAGAACTTTCTTATTACAATTCTCATTAGAACAGGCAGGATATG
CAAAATTATCAACTTTTAAGAAACTTATAGCAGCTTTAACACTAAAAAAGTCACCTTTCTCGCTTCTTCC
TAGATTTTCAGCTTGAGCTCTAGCAATAGTAATACGCTGAGCAATGAATTTTGTTAAGCTAGCAGCCGAT
TGACCACCCATACCGGGTTCTTGCTTTAAAGTGATGAAGTTTGCGTTGCGGCCCTTGGAATCATACCAAC
CCTTTAAGGCATATGCCTCAGGAATTTCTGGATTCGGAATCAGGGTACTAGAAAATCCCATAGACAAAGA
TTTGCCACCAAAATCCGTCACACGAACACCTTTAATGGCAGCAACAGAACCTTCAGGAAGGTTGAAATCA
AGGGCTTGCTGATTCCATAGGCCAACAGAGATAGAAAACCCAGAGTCGTCAACAATTGTGATGTCACGAC
GATCGAATTTCTTCCCAGCCCTTGAAGTTAGCTCAAAATGTGGGTTTATAGTTTGGATAATACCGAGGAC
GTCTACGTTGGAATTTACTTCCTGGTTCTGAATAGCATCTAGTTTGATGAAATTGAAATGGGTTTTCGGA
ACATTACTTTCATCGAAACATTCTTCTATAACAGTGTCTCTATCCAAATTCAGTTCATAAGGGTGTGTTA
GATTAGTAAATTGGGGCTTAGCTGGTTGGAGTTTTGCCTTTGATACATAGTATACTTTGCCTTCTTGTAA
AATTTCGTTAAATTTTGTAGCAAAATCATTAAACGCCGTGGCTCGGATTTCTCCAGAGGTATCCAAGAAG
TTGACATTGAATAGTTTACCATCACCTCTTTGATTGTGCCACGTTTTAATTTCTCCCTTGTAGGAAACTC
TTGCTTTGATAGTCCAAACGTTTTGGTATGGAGACAGTTGTTCGATGGCAAAAATTGGTCTGGTTTTTTG
CGAATTAGGGTTTTCATTGGCGAATTTTCTCTCATTTGCATTCAAGTTTGAGTTTGAATGCAGCATATCA
GGGACACCAGCATTGCTGGCGTTTGTTTGATTGGCAACATTACCACTGTCAGTTATATCTTCGTCTTTTA
AGGTTTCATTTGGATGCTCTGAGAAATAGTTATCCAAAAAAGTACTAGTTTGGTTGACCATATCAGCACG
CGACTGGACCAACTCAAAGTCATCTACTAAAAGAACGTATTTCTTTCTTTCCCTGACAATAGCAGGTTCT
GCAATTATCACGCGAATGATATCACCCCTTTGTAGTTCCATTGACTGGAACTTGGATGCAGCTTGGTTTC
TCAACAGAGCCTTCATATGGTAAATACCATCGGAAATCATGATCAAATTCTTTCTGTTGCTGTTAGCCCC
ATCAGATTTCCTGGTGTTATAAACTTGATAAACGCCACCGGTGGGATTATCGTACCTTTGCTTATTGGTG
AAGATGCTATGAAAATCGCCCCTCGAAAGTTGAACACTGGACATGGTATATCTCCTTCTTAAAGTTAAAC
AAAATTATTTCTAGAGGGGAATTGTTATCCGCTCACAATTCCCCTATAGTGAGTCGTATTAATTTCGCGG
GATCGAGATCTCGATCCTCTACGCCGGACGCATCGTGGCCGGCATCACCGGCGCCACAGGTGCGGTTGCT
GGCGCCTATATCGCCGACATCACCGATGGGGAAGATCGGGCTCGCCACTTCGGGCTCATGAGCGCTTGTT
TCGGCGTGGGTATGGTGGCAGGCCCCGTGGCCGGGGGACTGTTGGGCGCCATCTCCTTGCATGCACCATT
CCTTGCGGCGGCGGTGCTCAACGGCCTCAACCTACTACTGGGCTGCTTCCTAATGCAGGAGTCGCATAAG
GGAGAGCGTCGAGATCCCGGACACCATCGAATGGCGCAAAACCTTTCGCGGTATGGCATGATAGCGCCCG
GAAGAGAGTCAATTCAGGGTGGTGAATGTGAAACCAGTAACGTTATACGATGTCGCAGAGTATGCCGGTG
TCTCTTATCAGACCGTTTCCCGCGTGGTGAACCAGGCCAGCCACGTTTCTGCGAAAACGCGGGAAAAAGT
GGAAGCGGCGATGGCGGAGCTGAATTACATTCCCAACCGCGTGGCACAACAACTGGCGGGCAAACAGTCG
TTGCTGATTGGCGTTGCCACCTCCAGTCTGGCCCTGCACGCGCCGTCGCAAATTGTCGCGGCGATTAAAT
CTCGCGCCGATCAACTGGGTGCCAGCGTGGTGGTGTCGATGGTAGAACGAAGCGGCGTCGAAGCCTGTAA
AGCGGCGGTGCACAATCTTCTCGCGCAACGCGTCAGTGGGCTGATCATTAACTATCCGCTGGATGACCAG
GATGCCATTGCTGTGGAAGCTGCCTGCACTAATGTTCCGGCGTTATTTCTTGATGTCTCTGACCAGACAC
CCATCAACAGTATTATTTTCTCCCATGAAGACGGTACGCGACTGGGCGTGGAGCATCTGGTCGCATTGGG
TCACCAGCAAATCGCGCTGTTAGCGGGCCCATTAAGTTCTGTCTCGGCGCGTCTGCGTCTGGCTGGCTGG
CATAAATATCTCACTCGCAATCAAATTCAGCCGATAGCGGAACGGGAAGGCGACTGGAGTGCCATGTCCG
GTTTTCAACAAACCATGCAAATGCTGAATGAGGGCATCGTTCCCACTGCGATGCTGGTTGCCAACGATCA
GATGGCGCTGGGCGCAATGCGCGCCATTACCGAGTCCGGGCTGCGCGTTGGTGCGGATATCTCGGTAGTG
GGATACGACGATACCGAAGACAGCTCATGTTATATCCCGCCGTTAACCACCATCAAACAGGATTTTCGCC
TGCTGGGGCAAACCAGCGTGGACCGCTTGCTGCAACTCTCTCAGGGCCAGGCGGTGAAGGGCAATCAGCT
GTTGCCCGTCTCACTGGTGAAAAGAAAAACCACCCTGGCGCCCAATACGCAAACCGCCTCTCCCCGCGCG
TTGGCCGATTCATTAATGCAGCTGGCACGACAGTTTCCCGACTGGAAAGCGGGCAGTGAGCGCAACGCAA
TTAATGTAAGTTAGCTCACTCATTAGGCACCGGGATCTCGACCGATGCCCTTGAGAGCCTTCAACCCAGT
CAGCTCCTTCCGGTGGGCGCGGGGCATGACTATCGTCGCCGCACTTATGACTGTCTTCTTTATCATGCAA
CTCGTAGGACAGGTGCCGGCAGCGCTCTGGGTCATTTTCGGCGAGGACCGCTTTCGCTGGAGCGCGACGA
TGATCGGCCTGTCGCTTGCGGTATTCGGAATCTTGCACGCCCTCGCTCAAGCCTTCGTCACTGGTCCCGC
CACCAAACGTTTCGGCGAGAAGCAGGCCATTATCGCCGGCATGGCGGCCGACGCGCTGGGCTACGTCTTG
CTGGCGTTCGCGACGCGAGGCTGGATGGCCTTCCCCATTATGATTCTTCTCGCTTCCGGCGGCATCGGGA
TGCCCGCGTTGCAGGCCATGCTGTCCAGGCAGGTAGATGACGACCATCAGGGACAGCTTCAAGGATCGCT
CGCGGCTCTTACCAGCCTAACTTCGATCATTGGACCGCTGATCGTCACGGCGATTTATGCCGCCTCGGCG
AGCACATGGAACGGGTTGGCATGGATTGTAGGCGCCGCCCTATACCTTGTCTGCCTCCCCGCGTTGCGTC
GCGGTGCATGGAGCCGGGCCACCTCGACCTGAATGGAAGCCGGCGGCACCTCGCTAACGGATTCACCACT
CCAAGAATTGGAGCCAATCAATTCTTGCGGAGAACTGTGAATGCGCAAACCAACCCTTGGCAGAACATAT
CCATCGCGTCCGCCATCTCCAGCAGCCGCACGCGGCGCATCTCGGGCAGCGTTGGGTCCTGGCCACGGGT
GCGCATGATCGTGCTCCTGTCGTTGAGGACCCGGCTAGGCTGGCGGGGTTGCCTTACTGGTTAGCAGAAT
GAATCACCGATACGCGAGCGAACGTGAAGCGACTGCTGCTGCAAAACGTCTGCGACCTGAGCAACAACAT
GAATGGTCTTCGGTTTCCGTGTTTCGTAAAGTCTGGAAACGCGGAAGTCAGCGCCCTGCACCATTATGTT
CCGGATCTGCATCGCAGGATGCTGCTGGCTACCCTGTGGAACACCTACATCTGTATTAACGAAGCGCTGG
CATTGACCCTGAGTGATTTTTCTCTGGTCCCGCCGCATCCATACCGCCAGTTGTTTACCCTCACAACGTT
CCAGTAACCGGGCATGTTCATCATCAGTAACCCGTATCGTGAGCATCCTCTCTCGTTTCATCGGTATCAT
TACCCCCATGAACAGAAATCCCCCTTACACGGAGGCATCAGTGACCAAACAGGAAAAAACCGCCCTTAAC
ATGGCCCGCTTTATCAGAAGCCAGACATTAACGCTTCTGGAGAAACTCAACGAGCTGGACGCGGATGAAC
AGGCAGACATCTGTGAATCGCTTCACGACCACGCTGATGAGCTTTACCGCAGCTGCCTCGCGCGTTTCGG
TGATGACGGTGAAAACCTCTGACACATGCAGCTCCCGGAGACGGTCACAGCTTGTCTGTAAGCGGATGCC
GGGAGCAGACAAGCCCGTCAGGGCGCGTCAGCGGGTGTTGGCGGGTGTCGGGGCGCAGCCATGACCCAGT
CACGTAGCGATAGCGGAGTGTATACTGGCTTAACTATGCGGCATCAGAGCAGATTGTACTGAGAGTGCAC
CATTGCGGTGTGAAATACCGCACAGATGCGTAAGGAGAAAATACCGCATCAGGCGCTCTTCCGCTTCCTC
GCTCACTGACTCGCTGCGCTCGGTCGTTCGGCTGCGGCGAGCGGTATCAGCTCACTCAAAGGCGGTAATA
CGGTTATCCACAGAATCAGGGGATAACGCAGGAAAGAACATGTGAGCAAAAGGCCAGCAAAAGGCCAGGA
ACCGTAAAAAGGCCGCGTTGCTGGCGTTTTTCCATAGGCTCCGCCCCCCTGACGAGCATCACAAAAATCG
ACGCTCAAGTCAGAGGTGGCGAAACCCGACAGGACTATAAAGATACCAGGCGTTTCCCCCTGGAAGCTCC
CTCGTGCGCTCTCCTGTTCCGACCCTGCCGCTTACCGGATACCTGTCCGCCTTTCTCCCTTCGGGAAGCG
TGGCGCTTTCTCATAGCTCACGCTGTAGGTATCTCAGTTCGGTGTAGGTCGTTCGCTCCAAGCTGGGCTG
TGTGCACGAACCCCCCGTTCAGCCCGACCGCTGCGCCTTATCCGGTAACTATCGTCTTGAGTCCAACCCG
GTAAGACACGACTTATCGCCACTGGCAGCAGCCACTGGTAACAGGATTAGCAGAGCGAGGTATGTAGGCG
GTGCTACAGAGTTCTTGAAGTGGTGGCCTAACTACGGCTACACTAGAAGGACAGTATTTGGTATCTGCGC
TCTGCTGAAGCCAGTTACCTTCGGAAAAAGAGTTGGTAGCTCTTGATCCGGCAAACAAACCACCGCTGGT
AGCGGTGGTTTTTTTGTTTGCAAGCAGCAGATTACGCGCAGAAAAAAAGGATCTCAAGAAGATCCTTTGA
TCTTTTCTACGGGGTCTGACGCTCAGTGGAACGAAAACTCACGTTAAGGGATTTTGGTCATGAGATTATC
AAAAAGGATCTTCACCTAGATCCTTTTAAATTAAAAATGAAGTTTTAAATCAATCTAAAGTATATATGAG
TAAACTTGGTCTGACAGTTACCAATGCTTAATCAGTGAGGCACCTATCTCAGCGATCTGTCTATTTCGTT
CATCCATAGTTGCCTGACTCCCCGTCGTGTAGATAACTACGATACGGGAGGGCTTACCATCTGGCCCCAG
TGCTGCAATGATACCGCGAGACCCACGCTCACCGGCTCCAGATTTATCAGCAATAAACCAGCCAGCCGGA
AGGGCCGAGCGCAGAAGTGGTCCTGCAACTTTATCCGCCTCCATCCAGTCTATTAATTGTTGCCGGGAAG
CTAGAGTAAGTAGTTCGCCAGTTAATAGTTTGCGCAACGTTGTTGCCATTGCTGCAGGCATCGTGGTGTC
ACGCTCGTCGTTTGGTATGGCTTCATTCAGCTCCGGTTCCCAACGATCAAGGCGAGTTACATGATCCCCC
ATGTTGTGCAAAAAAGCGGTTAGCTCCTTCGGTCCTCCGATCGTTGTCAGAAGTAAGTTGGCCGCAGTGT
TATCACTCATGGTTATGGCAGCACTGCATAATTCTCTTACTGTCATGCCATCCGTAAGATGCTTTTCTGT
GACTGGTGAGTACTCAACCAAGTCATTCTGAGAATAGTGTATGCGGCGACCGAGTTGCTCTTGCCCGGCG
TCAACACGGGATAATACCGCGCCACATAGCAGAACTTTAAAAGTGCTCATCATTGGAAAACGTTCTTCGG
GGCGAAAACTCTCAAGGATCTTACCGCTGTTGAGATCCAGTTCGATGTAACCCACTCGTGCACCCAACTG
ATCTTCAGCATCTTTTACTTTCACCAGCGTTTCTGGGTGAGCAAAAACAGGAAGGCAAAATGCCGCAAAA
AAGGGAATAAGGGCGACACGGAAATGTTGAATACTCATACTCTTCCTTTTTCAATAGCTTTAATGCGGTA
GTTTATCACAGTTAAATTGCTAACGCAGTCAGGCACCGTGTATGAAATCTAACAATGCGCTCATCGTCAT
CCTCGGCACCGTCACCCTGGATGCTGTAGGCATAGGCTTGGTTATGCCGGTACTGCCGGGCCTCTTGCGG
GATATCCGGATATAGTTCCTCCTTTCAGCAAAAAACCCCTCAAGACCCGTTTAGAGGCCCCAAGGGGTTA
TGCTAGTTATTGCTCAGCGGTGGCAGCAGCCAACTCAGCTTCCTTTCGGGCTTTGTTAGCAGCCGGATCC
ATGCATCTTACCCCTTCTTGGAACGGGTTCCATTTTCCACTCTATTTCCGGCAAATTTTGGTACTTACCT
AGTAGAAATACACAAACGAATACTAAGAAATGCTAAAAAAATAATCTATATATTTTCATAGGGCAAAGAA
GTTATTGTCATCAAAAGTTGGGTAGATAAAACCCTGGTCAGTCAAGGTCGTACAGCAGTTTCTGACGGTA
GTTTCATCCAAATTCAAGGATTGCGAGATCAATGGAATGGGAACAGCGAATGAATTAGCGTCTTTGCCCT
CACATTGCTTCTTACAAAATTCTAGAATTCTTTGTAACGGACTGGAGCCGGAAGATGTATCGTTATCATC
CTTGACAAATAATGATTGCCCATTGTTGTTGGATGCACTCTCCAAAGGTTGTTTCATCATTCCACTGGCT
ATGGAATGACATTTGATGACTTCCAAGTGATGCGTCAACACTTCATTGAATGAATCTATGGGCTTAATCA
CCGCATACTGTATATTTTTCTTACCACCAAACTCTTTCAAAGCACCAAAAACTTTTACGTAACCGCCAAT
TTCAAATTGTTGGGCGACTTGCGAACCATAACCTTTACCAGAAGAGTCATCGTTACCGGCAGCCAAGTCA
TTTGCATCTTCGCTCCATTTTCTCACTTCTATTTGACCAGTTCCATCCTCAATAGTTAAAAAAATATTTG
CAGTATGGTCTGTAATGTTTCTCACCACACCTACAAAACAAACGTGATGAAGTTCTTGGTTATGCGAAAC
GAAGGGGCCGTCCTGAATATCCTGTTTGGACTCTAGAATTTGTTTGATCGTCACAGGTGTCAAGGTGTTA
ACTCTAGTGTTAGTTTCCGACTCCCCACTACCTGGGCGGGACTCAGAGTTCTCAAAGCCACCGCCCGTTA
CTGATGAATATTCGTTATATGGTTGATAGGT
Features (pLannotate 1.2.2; 27 found; start..end, strand, type, name):
     13..35      -  RBS            RBS: efficient ribosome binding site from bacteriophage T7 gene 10 (Olins and Rangwala, 1989)
     50..74      -  protein_bind   lac operator: The lac repressor binds to the lac operator to inhibit transcription in E. coli. This inhibition can be relieved by adding lactose or isopropyl-β-D-thiogalactopyranoside (IPTG). lac repressor encoded by lacI
     75..93      -  promoter       T7 promoter: promoter for bacteriophage T7 RNA polymerase
    113..200     -  promoter       AmpR promoter (fragment): bla
    313..341     +  promoter       tet promoter: E. coli promoter for tetracycline efflux protein gene
    389..493     +  CDS            TcR (fragment): tetracycline efflux protein; tet; confers resistance to tetracycline
    516..563     -  terminator     T7 terminator: transcription terminator for bacteriophage T7 RNA polymerase
    571..620     -  CDS            SET1 (fragment): solubility-enhancement tag derived from T7 phage gene 10B
    632..2494    -  CDS            RFA1: RFA1_YEAST - Also known as BUF2, RPA1. Experimental evidence at protein level: Swiss-Prot protein existence level 1. As part of the replication protein A (RPA/RP-A), a single- stranded DNA-binding heterotrimeric complex, may play an essential role in DNA replication, recombination and repair. Binds and stabilizes single-stranded DNA intermediates, preventing complementary DNA reannealing and recruiting different proteins involved in DNA metabolism. Binds to single-stranded sequences participating in DNA replication in addition to those mediating transcriptional repression (URS1) and activation
   2501..2523    -  RBS            RBS: efficient ribosome binding site from bacteriophage T7 gene 10 (Olins and Rangwala, 1989)
   2538..2562    -  protein_bind   lac operator: The lac repressor binds to the lac operator to inhibit transcription in E. coli. This inhibition can be relieved by adding lactose or isopropyl-β-D-thiogalactopyranoside (IPTG). lac repressor encoded by lacI
   2563..2581    -  promoter       T7 promoter: promoter for bacteriophage T7 RNA polymerase
   2603..2882    +  CDS            TcR (fragment): tetracycline efflux protein; tet; confers resistance to tetracycline
   2890..2967    +  promoter       lacI promoter: lacI
   2968..4049    +  CDS            lacI: lac repressor; lacI; The lac repressor binds to the lac operator to inhibit transcription in E. coli. This inhibition can be relieved by adding lactose or isopropyl-β-D-thiogalactopyranoside (IPTG).
   4062..4083    +  protein_bind   CAP binding site: CAP binding activates transcription in the presence of cAMP. E. coli catabolite activator protein
   4098..4722    +  CDS            TcR (fragment): tetracycline efflux protein; tet; confers resistance to tetracycline
   4964..5344    -  CDS            YPB1_ECOLX: Protein predicted: Swiss-Prot protein existence level 4. From Escherichia coli.
   5361..5552    +  CDS            rop: Rop protein, which maintains plasmids at low copy number; rop
   5654..5793    +  misc_feature   bom: basis of mobility region from pBR322
   5979..6567    -  rep_origin     ori: high-copy-number ColE1/pMB1/pBR322/pUC origin of replication
   6738..7598    -  CDS            AmpR: β-lactamase; bla; confers resistance to ampicillin, carbenicillin, and related antibiotics
   7599..7616    -  promoter       AmpR promoter (fragment): bla
   7672..7776    +  CDS            TcR (fragment): tetracycline efflux protein; tet; confers resistance to tetracycline
   7799..7846    -  terminator     T7 terminator: transcription terminator for bacteriophage T7 RNA polymerase
   7854..7903    -  CDS            SET1 (fragment): solubility-enhancement tag derived from T7 phage gene 10B
   8039..6       -  CDS            RFA2 (across the origin): RFA2_YEAST - Also known as BUF1. Experimental evidence at protein level: Swiss-Prot protein existence level 1. Binds to single-stranded sequences participating in DNA replication in addition to those mediating transcriptional repression (URS1) and activation (CAR1). Stimulates the activity of a cognate strand exchange protein (SEP1). It cooperates with T-AG and DNA topoisomerase I to unwind template DNA containing the simian virus 40 origin of DNA replication. From Saccharomyces cerevisiae (strain ATCC 204508 / S288c) (Baker's yeast).
