[The description below was written by a language model from this plasmid's Addgene catalogue record and pLannotate feature annotations shown in this document.]
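Description:
Sc RFA[1+2]-pET is a bacterial expression plasmid built on the pET11a backbone for co-overexpression in E. coli of two subunits of Saccharomyces cerevisiae replication protein A: RFA1 (the large subunit, also called RPA70) and RFA2 (the middle subunit, RPA32). The sequenced plasmid is 8,851 nt. It replicates from a pBR322/ColE1-type origin accompanied by the rop gene and bom region, consistent with its low-copy designation, and is selected with ampicillin through the β-lactamase (AmpR) gene. Several short tetracycline-resistance fragments are annotated, which are pBR322-derived remnants typical of pET vectors rather than a functional marker.

The two yeast genes are not arranged as a single operon. Instead, the annotation shows two complete, tandem pET expression cassettes in the same orientation, each with its own T7 promoter, lac operator, T7 gene 10 ribosome binding site, open reading frame and T7 terminator. A duplicated stretch of backbone sequence between the cassettes, including AmpR promoter and tet fragments, suggests that one cassette was moved as a block into a plasmid already carrying the other, although the cloning sites are recorded as unknown. The plasmid-borne lacI gene supplies lac repressor, which binds the operators and keeps both T7lac promoters off until IPTG is added in a host that provides T7 RNA polymerase. The short gene 10-derived fragments annotated downstream of each ORF appear to be vector remnants. No affinity tags are annotated on either protein.

RPA is a heterotrimeric single-stranded DNA-binding complex involved in replication, recombination and repair. This construct supplies only two of its three subunits, so the smallest subunit would need to come from another source to reconstitute the full complex.
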