Addgene plasmid #240742: Sc RFA[1+2]-pET
Purpose: Over-express Sc RFA1 & RFA2 in E. coli
Depositing lab: Michael O'Donnell. Depositing organization: Rockefeller University.
Backbone
  Vector backbone: pET(11a)
  Vector type: Bacterial Expression
Growth in bacteria
  Bacterial resistance: Ampicillin, 100 μg/mL
  Growth temperature: 37°C
  Growth strain: DH5alpha
  Copy number: Low Copy
Gene/Insert 1
  Gene/Insert name: RFA1
  Species: S. cerevisiae (budding yeast)
  Entrez Gene: RFA1 (a.k.a. YAR007C, BUF2, FUN3, RPA1, RPA70)
  Cloning method: Restriction Enzyme; 5′ cloning site Unknown (unknown if destroyed); 3′ cloning site Unknown (unknown if destroyed)
  Sequencing primers: 5′ Unknown
Gene/Insert 2
  Gene/Insert name: RFA2
  Species: S. cerevisiae (budding yeast)
  Entrez Gene: RFA2 (a.k.a. YNL312W, BUF1, RPA2, RPA32)
  Cloning method: Restriction Enzyme; 5′ cloning site Unknown (unknown if destroyed); 3′ cloning site Unknown (unknown if destroyed)
  Sequencing primers: 5′ Unknown
Terms and licenses: Academic/Nonprofit Terms; Industry Terms: Not Available to Industry
How to cite: Sc RFA[1+2]-pET was a gift from Michael O'Donnell (Addgene plasmid # 240742 ; http://n2t.net/addgene:240742 ; RRID:Addgene_240742)
